Addgene plasmid #61416: pOPINK-OTUD6A (full-length, aa 1-288)
Purpose: Expresses human OTUD6A (full-length) in E. coli.
Depositing lab: David Komander. Depositing organization: MRC Laboratory of Molecular Biology. Publication: OTU Deubiquitinases Reveal Mechanisms of Linkage Specificity and Enable Ubiquitin Chain Restriction Analysis. Mevissen TE, Hospenthal MK, Geurink PP, Elliott PR, Akutsu M, Arnaudo N, Ekkebus R, Kulathu Y, Wauer T, El Oualid F, Freund SM, Ovaa H, Komander D. Cell. 2013 Jul 3;154(1):169-84. doi: 10.1016/j.cell.2013.05.046. PubMed 23827681.
Backbone
  Vector backbone: pOPINK
  Backbone manufacturer: OPPF-UK
  Backbone size w/o insert (bp): 6299
  Total vector size (bp): 6834
  Vector type: Bacterial Expression
Growth in bacteria
  Bacterial resistance: Kanamycin, 50 μg/mL
  Growth temperature: 37°C
  Growth strain: DH5alpha
  Copy number: Unknown
Gene/Insert
  Gene/Insert name: OTUD6A
  Species: H. sapiens (human)
  Insert size (bp): 864
  GenBank ID: NM_207320.1
  Entrez Gene: OTUD6A (a.k.a. DUBA2, HSHIN6)
  Promoter: T7
  Tag / fusion protein: His6-GST-3C (N terminal on backbone)
  Cloning method: Restriction Enzyme; 5′ cloning site KpnI (destroyed during cloning); 3′ cloning site HindIII (not destroyed)
  Sequencing primers: 5′ pGEX 5’; 3′ T7 Terminal
Terms and licenses: Academic/Nonprofit Terms; Industry Terms: Not Available to Industry
How to cite: pOPINK-OTUD6A (full-length, aa 1-288) was a gift from David Komander (Addgene plasmid # 61416 ; http://n2t.net/addgene:61416 ; RRID:Addgene_61416)
