[The description below was written by a language model from this plasmid's Addgene catalogue record and pLannotate feature annotations shown in this document.]
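Description:
pOPINK-OTUD6A (full-length, aa 1-288) is a bacterial expression plasmid built on the pOPINK backbone for producing full-length human OTUD6A (also known as DUBA2) in E. coli. The 6,834 bp plasmid is selected with kanamycin through an aph(3')-Ia resistance gene. It replicates from a ColE1/pBR322-type origin accompanied by the bom mobility region and the rop gene, which moderates copy number. An f1 phage origin is also present, along with residual tetracycline-resistance gene fragments that appear to be backbone remnants.

The 864 bp OTUD6A coding sequence sits downstream of a T7 promoter with an adjacent lac operator and the T7 gene 10 ribosome binding site. A plasmid-borne lacI gene supplies repressor, so transcription depends on T7 RNA polymerase in the host and is inducible with IPTG. A T7 terminator closes the unit. The backbone contributes an N-terminal His6 tag followed by Schistosoma japonicum GST. According to the catalogue entry, a 3C protease recognition site then follows, which would allow the tags to be cleaved away after affinity purification. This site is not separately annotated, but a short gap between GST and the insert is consistent with it. Annotated His-tag and T7 gene 10-derived fragments lie downstream of the insert. The record does not show whether they are translated, and they are most likely vector sequence beyond the insert's stop codon.

OTUD6A is an OTU-family deubiquitinase annotated as cleaving Lys27-, Lys29-, Lys33- and Lys11-linked polyubiquitin. The associated publication concerns OTU linkage specificity, so the plasmid is suited to making recombinant enzyme for biochemical deubiquitination assays.
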