Features (pLannotate 1.2.2; 21 found; start..end, strand, type, name):
     12..467     +  rep_origin     f1 ori (sequence partly withheld): f1 bacteriophage origin of replication; arrow indicates direction of (+) strand synthesis
    494..551     +  promoter       AmpR promoter (fragment): bla
    560..1375    -  CDS            KanR: aminoglycoside phosphotransferase; aph(3')-Ia; confers resistance to kanamycin in bacteria or G418 (Geneticin®) in eukaryotes
   1497..2085    +  rep_origin     ori: high-copy-number ColE1/pMB1/pBR322/pUC origin of replication
   2271..2413    -  misc_feature   bom: basis of mobility region from pBR322
   2515..2706    -  CDS            rop: Rop protein, which maintains plasmids at low copy number; rop
   2723..3103    +  CDS            YPB1_ECOLX: Protein predicted: Swiss-Prot protein existence level 4. From Escherichia coli.
   3175..3466    -  CDS            TcR (fragment): tetracycline efflux protein; tet; confers resistance to tetracycline
   3481..3502    -  protein_bind   CAP binding site: CAP binding activates transcription in the presence of cAMP. E. coli catabolite activator protein
   3515..4597    -  CDS            lacI: lac repressor; lacI; The lac repressor binds to the lac operator to inhibit transcription in E. coli. This inhibition can be relieved by adding lactose or isopropyl-β-D-thiogalactopyranoside (IPTG).
   4598..4675    -  promoter       lacI promoter: lacI
   4683..4962    -  CDS            TcR (fragment): tetracycline efflux protein; tet; confers resistance to tetracycline
   4984..5002    +  promoter       T7 promoter: promoter for bacteriophage T7 RNA polymerase
   5003..5027    +  protein_bind   lac operator: The lac repressor binds to the lac operator to inhibit transcription in E. coli. This inhibition can be relieved by adding lactose or isopropyl-β-D-thiogalactopyranoside (IPTG). lac repressor encoded by lacI
   5042..5064    +  RBS            RBS: efficient ribosome binding site from bacteriophage T7 gene 10 (Olins and Rangwala, 1989)
   5077..5094    +  CDS            7xHis (fragment): 6xHis affinity tag
   5095..5748    +  CDS            GST26_SCHJA: Experimental evidence at protein level: Swiss-Prot protein existence level 1. GST isoenzymes appear to play a central role in the parasite detoxification system. Other functions are also suspected including a role in increasing the solubility of haematin in the parasite gut. From Schistosoma japonicum (Blood fluke).
   5791..6654    +  CDS            OTUD6A: OTU6A_HUMAN - Also known as DUBA2. Experimental evidence at protein level: Swiss-Prot protein existence level 1. Deubiquitinating enzyme that hydrolyzes 'Lys-27'-, 'Lys- 29'- and 'Lys-33'-linked polyubiquitin chains. Also able to hydrolyze 'Lys-11'-linked ubiquitin chains. From Homo sapiens (Human).
   6678..6695    +  CDS            9xHis (fragment): 9xHis affinity tag
   6705..6754    +  CDS            SET1 (fragment): solubility-enhancement tag derived from T7 phage gene 10B
   6762..6809    +  terminator     T7 terminator: transcription terminator for bacteriophage T7 RNA polymerase
>Addgene plasmid #61416 | pOPINK-OTUD6A (full-length, aa 1-288) | depositor full sequence | sequence record 99927 | pOPINK-OTUD6A (full-length, aa 1-288) sequence 6834 bps
TGGCGAATGGG
[124 nt withheld, positions 12-135]
C
[91 nt withheld, positions 137-227]
A
[49 nt withheld, positions 229-277]
CCTTTGACGTTGGAGTCCACGTTCTTT
[37 nt withheld, positions 305-341]
ACCCTATCTCGGTCTATTCTTTTGATTTATAAGGGATTTTGCCGATTTCGGCCTATTGGTTAAAAAATGA
GCTGATTTAACAAAAATTTAACGCGAATTTTAACAAAATATTAACGTTTACAATTTCAGGTGGCACTTTT
CGGGGAAATGTGCGCGGAACCCCTATTTGTTTATTTTTCTAAATACATTCAAATATGTATCCGCTCATGA
ATTAATTCTTAGAAAAACTCATCGAGCATCAAATGAAACTGCAATTTATTCATATCAGGATTATCAATAC
CATATTTTTGAAAAAGCCGTTTCTGTAATGAAGGAGAAAACTCACCGAGGCAGTTCCATAGGATGGCAAG
ATCCTGGTATCGGTCTGCGATTCCGACTCGTCCAACATCAATACAACCTATTAATTTCCCCTCGTCAAAA
ATAAGGTTATCAAGTGAGAAATCACCATGAGTGACGACTGAATCCGGTGAGAATGGCAAAAGTTTATGCA
TTTCTTTCCAGACTTGTTCAACAGGCCAGCCATTACGCTCGTCATCAAAATCACTCGCATCAACCAAACC
GTTATTCATTCGTGATTGCGCCTGAGCGAGACGAAATACGCGATCGCTGTTAAAAGGACAATTACAAACA
GGAATCGAATGCAACCGGCGCAGGAACACTGCCAGCGCATCAACAATATTTTCACCTGAATCAGGATATT
CTTCTAATACCTGGAATGCTGTTTTCCCGGGGATCGCAGTGGTGAGTAACCATGCATCATCAGGAGTACG
GATAAAATGCTTGATGGTCGGAAGAGGCATAAATTCCGTCAGCCAGTTTAGTCTGACCATCTCATCTGTA
ACATCATTGGCAACGCTACCTTTGCCATGTTTCAGAAACAACTCTGGCGCATCGGGCTTCCCATACAATC
GATAGATTGTCGCACCTGATTGCCCGACATTATCGCGAGCCCATTTATACCCATATAAATCAGCATCCAT
GTTGGAATTTAATCGCGGCCTAGAGCAAGACGTTTCCCGTTGAATATGGCTCATAACACCCCTTGTATTA
CTGTTTATGTAAGCAGACAGTTTTATTGTTCATGACCAAAATCCCTTAACGTGAGTTTTCGTTCCACTGA
GCGTCAGACCCCGTAGAAAAGATCAAAGGATCTTCTTGAGATCCTTTTTTTCTGCGCGTAATCTGCTGCT
TGCAAACAAAAAAACCACCGCTACCAGCGGTGGTTTGTTTGCCGGATCAAGAGCTACCAACTCTTTTTCC
GAAGGTAACTGGCTTCAGCAGAGCGCAGATACCAAATACTGTCCTTCTAGTGTAGCCGTAGTTAGGCCAC
CACTTCAAGAACTCTGTAGCACCGCCTACATACCTCGCTCTGCTAATCCTGTTACCAGTGGCTGCTGCCA
GTGGCGATAAGTCGTGTCTTACCGGGTTGGACTCAAGACGATAGTTACCGGATAAGGCGCAGCGGTCGGG
CTGAACGGGGGGTTCGTGCACACAGCCCAGCTTGGAGCGAACGACCTACACCGAACTGAGATACCTACAG
CGTGAGCTATGAGAAAGCGCCACGCTTCCCGAAGGGAGAAAGGCGGACAGGTATCCGGTAAGCGGCAGGG
TCGGAACAGGAGAGCGCACGAGGGAGCTTCCAGGGGGAAACGCCTGGTATCTTTATAGTCCTGTCGGGTT
TCGCCACCTCTGACTTGAGCGTCGATTTTTGTGATGCTCGTCAGGGGGGCGGAGCCTATGGAAAAACGCC
AGCAACGCGGCCTTTTTACGGTTCCTGGCCTTTTGCTGGCCTTTTGCTCACATGTTCTTTCCTGCGTTAT
CCCCTGATTCTGTGGATAACCGTATTACCGCCTTTGAGTGAGCTGATACCGCTCGCCGCAGCCGAACGAC
CGAGCGCAGCGAGTCAGTGAGCGAGGAAGCGGAAGAGCGCCTGATGCGGTATTTTCTCCTTACGCATCTG
TGCGGTATTTCACACCGCATATATGGTGCACTCTCAGTACAATCTGCTCTGATGCCGCATAGTTAAGCCA
GTATACACTCCGCTATCGCTACGTGACTGGGTCATGGCTGCGCCCCGACACCCGCCAACACCCGCTGACG
CGCCCTGACGGGCTTGTCTGCTCCCGGCATCCGCTTACAGACAAGCTGTGACCGTCTCCGGGAGCTGCAT
GTGTCAGAGGTTTTCACCGTCATCACCGAAACGCGCGAGGCAGCTGCGGTAAAGCTCATCAGCGTGGTCG
TGAAGCGATTCACAGATGTCTGCCTGTTCATCCGCGTCCAGCTCGTTGAGTTTCTCCAGAAGCGTTAATG
TCTGGCTTCTGATAAAGCGGGCCATGTTAAGGGCGGTTTTTTCCTGTTTGGTCACTGATGCCTCCGTGTA
AGGGGGATTTCTGTTCATGGGGGTAATGATACCGATGAAACGAGAGAGGATGCTCACGATACGGGTTACT
GATGATGAACATGCCCGGTTACTGGAACGTTGTGAGGGTAAACAACTGGCGGTATGGATGCGGCGGGACC
AGAGAAAAATCACTCAGGGTCAATGCCAGCGCTTCGTTAATACAGATGTAGGTGTTCCACAGGGTAGCCA
GCAGCATCCTGCGATGCAGATCCGGAACATAATGGTGCAGGGCGCTGACTTCCGCGTTTCCAGACTTTAC
GAAACACGGAAACCGAAGACCATTCATGTTGTTGCTCAGGTCGCAGACGTTTTGCAGCAGCAGTCGCTTC
ACGTTCGCTCGCGTATCGGTGATTCATTCTGCTAACCAGTAAGGCAACCCCGCCAGCCTAGCCGGGTCCT
CAACGACAGGAGCACGATCATGCGCACCCGTGGGGCCGCCATGCCGGCGATAATGGCCTGCTTCTCGCCG
AAACGTTTGGTGGCGGGACCAGTGACGAAGGCTTGAGCGAGGGCGTGCAAGATTCCGAATACCGCAAGCG
ACAGGCCGATCATCGTCGCGCTCCAGCGAAAGCGGTCCTCGCCGAAAATGACCCAGAGCGCTGCCGGCAC
CTGTCCTACGAGTTGCATGATAAAGAAGACAGTCATAAGTGCGGCGACGATAGTCATGCCCCGCGCCCAC
CGGAAGGAGCTGACTGGGTTGAAGGCTCTCAAGGGCATCGGTCGAGATCCCGGTGCCTAATGAGTGAGCT
AACTTACATTAATTGCGTTGCGCTCACTGCCCGCTTTCCAGTCGGGAAACCTGTCGTGCCAGCTGCATTA
ATGAATCGGCCAACGCGCGGGGAGAGGCGGTTTGCGTATTGGGCGCCAGGGTGGTTTTTCTTTTCACCAG
TGAGACGGGCAACAGCTGATTGCCCTTCACCGCCTGGCCCTGAGAGAGTTGCAGCAAGCGGTCCACGCTG
GTTTGCCCCAGCAGGCGAAAATCCTGTTTGATGGTGGTTAACGGCGGGATATAACATGAGCTGTCTTCGG
TATCGTCGTATCCCACTACCGAGATATCCGCACCAACGCGCAGCCCGGACTCGGTAATGGCGCGCATTGC
GCCCAGCGCCATCTGATCGTTGGCAACCAGCATCGCAGTGGGAACGATGCCCTCATTCAGCATTTGCATG
GTTTGTTGAAAACCGGACATGGCACTCCAGTCGCCTTCCCGTTCCGCTATCGGCTGAATTTGATTGCGAG
TGAGATATTTATGCCAGCCAGCCAGACGCAGACGCGCCGAGACAGAACTTAATGGGCCCGCTAACAGCGC
GATTTGCTGGTGACCCAATGCGACCAGATGCTCCACGCCCAGTCGCGTACCGTCTTCATGGGAGAAAATA
ATACTGTTGATGGGTGTCTGGTCAGAGACATCAAGAAATAACGCCGGAACATTAGTGCAGGCAGCTTCCA
CAGCAATGGCATCCTGGTCATCCAGCGGATAGTTAATGATCAGCCCACTGACGCGTTGCGCGAGAAGATT
GTGCACCGCCGCTTTACAGGCTTCGACGCCGCTTCGTTCTACCATCGACACCACCACGCTGGCACCCAGT
TGATCGGCGCGAGATTTAATCGCCGCGACAATTTGCGACGGCGCGTGCAGGGCCAGACTGGAGGTGGCAA
CGCCAATCAGCAACGACTGTTTGCCCGCCAGTTGTTGTGCCACGCGGTTGGGAATGTAATTCAGCTCCGC
CATCGCCGCTTCCACTTTTTCCCGCGTTTTCGCAGAAACGTGGCTGGCCTGGTTCACCACGCGGGAAACG
GTCTGATAAGAGACACCGGCATACTCTGCGACATCGTATAACGTTACTGGTTTCACATTCACCACCCTGA
ATTGACTCTCTTCCGGGCGCTATCATGCCATACCGCGAAAGGTTTTGCGCCATTCGATGGTGTCCGGGAT
CTCGACGCTCTCCCTTATGCGACTCCTGCATTAGGAAGCAGCCCAGTAGTAGGTTGAGGCCGTTGAGCAC
CGCCGCCGCAAGGAATGGTGCATGCAAGGAGATGGCGCCCAACAGTCCCCCGGCCACGGGGCCTGCCACC
ATACCCACGCCGAAACAAGCGCTCATGAGCCCGAAGTGGCGAGCCCGATCTTCCCCATCGGTGATGTCGG
CGATATAGGCGCCAGCAACCGCACCTGTGGCGCCGGTGATGCCGGCCACGATGCGTCCGGCGTAGAGGAT
CGAGATCTCGATCCCGCGAAATTAATACGACTCACTATAGGGGAATTGTGAGCGGATAACAATTCCCCTC
TAGAAATAATTTTGTTTAACTTTAAGAAGGAGATATACCATGGCACATCACCATCACCATCACATGTCCC
CTATACTAGGTTATTGGAAAATTAAGGGCCTTGTGCAACCCACTCGACTTCTTTTGGAATATCTTGAAGA
AAAATATGAAGAGCATTTGTATGAGCGCGATGAAGGTGATAAATGGCGAAACAAAAAGTTTGAATTGGGT
TTGGAGTTTCCCAATCTTCCTTATTATATTGATGGTGATGTTAAATTAACACAGTCTATGGCCATCATAC
GTTATATAGCTGACAAGCACAACATGTTGGGTGGTTGTCCAAAAGAGCGTGCAGAGATTTCAATGCTTGA
AGGAGCGGTTTTGGATATTAGATACGGTGTTTCGAGAATTGCATATAGTAAAGACTTTGAAACTCTCAAA
GTTGATTTTCTTAGCAAGCTACCTGAAATGCTGAAAATGTTCGAAGATCGTTTATGTCATAAAACATATT
TAAATGGTGATCATGTAACCCATCCTGACTTCATGTTGTATGACGCTCTTGATGTTGTTTTATACATGGA
CCCAATGTGCCTGGATGCGTTCCCAAAATTAGTTTGTTTTAAAAAACGTATTGAAGCTATCCCACAAATT
GATAAGTACTTGAAATCCAGCAAGTATATAGCATGGCCTTTGCAGGGCTGGCAAGCCACGTTTGGTGGTG
GCGACCATCCTCCAAAATCGGATCTGAGCAGCGGTCTGGAAGTTCTGTTTCAGGGCCCGATGGATGATCC
GAAGAGTGAACAGCAGCGCATACTGCGCCGCCACCAACGCGAGAGGCAGGAGCTGCAGGCCCAGATCCGG
AGCTTAAAAAACTCGGTCCCCAAGACCGACAAGACGAAAAGAAAGCAGTTGCTCCAAGACGTGGCCCGCA
TGGAGGCCGAGATGGCTCAGAAGCACCGGCAGGAGCTGGAGAAGTTCCAAGACGACAGTAGCATTGAATC
TGTCGTCGAAGACCTGGCCAAGATGAATCTGGAAAACCGGCCTCCCCGCTCCTCCAAAGCCCACAGAAAG
AGAGAAAGAATGGAGTCCGAGGAGAGGGAGCGCCAGGAGAGCATCTTCCAGGCTGAGATGTCGGAGCACC
TGGCCGGCTTCAAGCGCGAGGAGGAGGAGAAGCTCGCCGCCATCCTGGGAGCCAGGGGTCTGGAGATGAA
AGCGATCCCGGCCGACGGCCACTGCATGTACCGCGCCATCCAAGACCAGCTGGTGTTCAGCGTGTCTGTG
GAGATGCTGCGCTGCCGCACCGCCAGCTACATGAAGAAGCACGTCGACGAGTTCCTGCCCTTCTTCAGCA
ACCCCGAGACCAGCGACTCCTTCGGCTACGACGACTTCATGATCTACTGCGACAACATCGTGCGCACCAC
GGCATGGGGAGGCCAGCTGGAGCTGAGGGCCCTGTCGCACGTCCTGAAGACCCCCATCGAGGTGATCCAG
GCCGACTCGCCCACCTTGATCATCGGGGAGGAGTACGTCAAGAAGCCGATCATCCTGGTCTACCTGCGCT
ATGCCTACAGCCTCGGCGAGCACTACAACTCCGTGACACCGCTCGAGGCCGGCGCCGCCGGGGGCGTGCT
CCCGCGTCTCCTGTAAAGCTTTCTAGACCATTTAAACACCACCACCACCACCACTGAGATCCGGCTGCTA
ACAAAGCCCGAAAGGAAGCTGAGTTGGCTGCTGCCACCGCTGAGCAATAACTAGCATAACCCCTTGGGGC
CTCTAAACGGGTCTTGAGGGGTTTTTTGCTGAAAGGAGGAACTATATCCGGAT
