>Addgene plasmid #61416 | pOPINK-OTUD6A (full-length, aa 1-288) | addgene partial sequence | sequence record 101890 | T7 5'-TAATACGACTCACTATAGGG-3'
TTTTGTTTAACTTTAAGAAGGAGATATACCATGGCACATCACCATCACCATCACATGTCCCCTATACTAG
GTTATTGGAAAATTAAGGGCCTTGTGCAACCCACTCGACTTCTTTTGGAATATCTTGAAGAAAAATATGA
AGAGCATTTGTATGAGCGCGATGAAGGTGATAAATGGCGAAACAAAAAGTTTGAATTGGGTTTGGAGTTT
CCCAATCTTCCTTATTATATTGATGGTGATGTTAAATTAACACAGTCTATGGCCATCATACGTTATATAG
CTGACAAGCACAACATGTTGGGTGGTTGTCCAAAAGAGCGTGCAGAGATTTCAATGCTTGAAGGAGCGGT
TTTGGATATTAGATACGGTGTTTCGAGAATTGCATATAGTAAAGACTTTGAAACTCTCAAAGTTGATTTT
CTTAGCAAGCTACCTGAAATGCTGAAAATGTTCGAAGATCGTTTATGTCATAAAACATATTTAAATGGTG
ATCATGTAACCCATCCTGACTTCATGTTGTATGACGCTCTTGATGTTGTTTTATACATGGACCCAATGTG
CCTGGATGCGTTCCCAAAATTAGTTTGTTTTAAAAAACGTATTGAAGCTATCCCACAAATTGATAAGTAC
TTGAAATCCAGCAAGTATATAGCATGGCCTTTGCAGGGCTGGCAAGCCACGTTTGGTGGTGGCGACCATC
CTCCAAAATCGGATCTGAGCAGCGGTCTGGAAGTTCTGTTTCAGGGCCCGATGGATGATCCGAAGAGTGA
ACAGCAGCGCATACTGCGCCG
