>Addgene plasmid #61416 | pOPINK-OTUD6A (full-length, aa 1-288) | addgene partial sequence | sequence record 101891 | T7term 5'-GCTAGTTATTGCTCAGCGG-3'
AAGACCGACAAGACGAAAAGAAAGCAGTTGCTCCAAGACGTGGCCCGCATGGAGGCCGAGATGGCTCAGA
AGCACCGGCAGGAGCTGGAGAAGTTCCAAGACGACAGTAGCATTGAATCTGTCGTCGAAGACCTGGCCAA
GATGAATCTGGAAAACCGGCCTCCCCGCTCCTCCAAAGCCCACAGAAAGAGAGAAAGAATGGAGTCCGAG
GAGAGGGAGCGCCAGGAGAGCATCTTCCAGGCTGAGATGTCGGAGCACCTGGCCGGCTTCAAGCGCGAGG
AGGAGGAGAAGCTCGCCGCCATCCTGGGAGCCAGGGGTCTGGAGATGAAAGCGATCCCGGCCGACGGCCA
CTGCATGTACCGCGCCATCCAAGACCAGCTGGTGTTCAGCGTGTCTGTGGAGATGCTGCGCTGCCGCACC
GCCAGCTACATGAAGAAGCACGTCGACGAGTTCCTGCCCTTCTTCAGCAACCCCGAGACCAGCGACTCCT
TCGGCTACGACGACTTCATGATCTACTGCGACAACATCGTGCGCACCACGGCATGGGGAGGCCAGCTGGA
GCTGAGGGCCCTGTCGCACGTCCTGAAGACCCCCATCGAGGTGATCCAGGCCGACTCGCCCACCTTGATC
ATCGGGGAGGAGTACGTCAAGAAGCCGATCATCCTGGTCTACCTGCGCTATGCCTACAGCCTCGGCGAGC
ACTACAACTCCGTGACACCGCTCGAGGCCGGCGCCGCCGGGGGCGTGCTCCCGCGTCTCCTGTAAAGCTT
TCTAGACCATTTAAACACCACCACCACCACCACTGAGATCCGGCTGCTAAC
